Addgene plasmid #34401: KHBD00273
Depositing lab: Bart Deplancke. Depositing organization: Swiss Federal Institute of Technology (EPFL). Publication: Automated protein-DNA interaction screening of Drosophila regulatory elements. Korneel Hens, Jean-Daniel Feuz, Alina Isakova, Antonina Lagovitina, Andreas Massouras, Julien Bryois, Patrick Callaerts, Susan E. Celniker, Bart Deplancke. Nat Methods. 2011 Oct 30;8(12):1065-70. 10.1038/nmeth.1763 PubMed 22037703.
Backbone
  Vector backbone: pDONR221
  Backbone manufacturer: Invitrogen
  Backbone size w/o insert (bp): 2536
  Vector type: Gateway Donor Vector
Growth in bacteria
  Bacterial resistance: Kanamycin, 50 μg/mL
  Growth temperature: 37°C
  Growth strain: DH5alpha
  Copy number: High Copy
Gene/Insert
  Gene/Insert name: CG11987 (alt names: FBgn0015014; tgo; tango)
  Species: D. melanogaster (fly)
  Insert size (bp): 1926
  Entrez Gene: tgo (a.k.a. Dmel_CG11987, ARNT, Arnt, CG11987, DARNT, Dmel\CG11987, HIF-1, HIF-1beta, HIF1B/ARNT, HIF1b, Hif1, TGO, TGO_CYC, Tango, Tgo, arnt, bHLHe4, dARNT, dHIF-1beta, dTgo, darnt, jay, prd7, tgo/Arnt)
  Cloning method: Gateway Cloning
  Sequencing primers: 5′ M13F; 3′ M13R
Terms and licenses: Academic/Nonprofit Terms; Industry Terms: Not Available to Industry
Depositor comments: Please note that the ORFs in this collection were cloned open-ended (without a stop codon).
How to cite: KHBD00273 was a gift from Bart Deplancke (Addgene plasmid # 34401 ; http://n2t.net/addgene:34401 ; RRID:Addgene_34401)
