[The description below was written by a language model from this plasmid's Addgene catalogue record.]
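Description:
KHBD00273 is a Gateway entry clone built in the pDONR221 donor vector backbone, carrying the open reading frame of the Drosophila melanogaster gene tango (tgo, CG11987). It is a high-copy bacterial plasmid propagated in standard E. coli cloning strains under kanamycin selection. The backbone without insert is recorded as about 2.5 kb and the insert as roughly 1.9 kb. No feature table is provided, so the origin of replication and the exact recombination sites are not itemised. As is usual for a product of Gateway BP cloning into a pDONR vector, the ORF would be expected to sit between attL sites, with M13 forward and reverse primer sites flanking the insert for sequence verification.

The payload is a coding sequence only. Entry clones of this type carry no promoter intended to drive expression of the insert, and none is recorded here, nor are any tags or reporters. Tango is the fly orthologue of ARNT/HIF-1beta, a bHLH-family transcription factor, as its recorded synonyms indicate. The depositor notes that ORFs in this collection were cloned open-ended, without a stop codon. After LR recombination into a destination vector, the coding sequence can therefore be read through into a C-terminal fusion partner supplied by that vector.

The clone belongs to a collection associated with automated protein–DNA interaction screening of Drosophila regulatory elements. Its practical role is as a shuttle resource for moving the tgo ORF into expression or screening vectors of choice. The record lists it as available under academic and nonprofit terms only.
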