>Addgene plasmid #34401 | KHBD00273 | depositor partial sequence | sequence record 40968 | KHBD00273 sequence 1926 bps
ATGGACGAGGCGAACATACAGGACAAGGAGCGGTTCGCCAGCCGCGAGAACCATTGCGAGATTGAACGAC
GTCGCCGCAACAAGATGACGGCCTACATCACGGAACTCTCGGACATGGTGCCCACCTGCAGTGCCCTGGC
CCGCAAACCGGACAAGCTCACCATTCTCCGCATGGCAGTGGCTCACATGAAGGCACTGCGTGGCACAGGA
AATACCAGCAGCGATGGCACTTACAAGCCCTCCTTCCTGACCGACCAGGAGCTTAAGCATCTTATCCTGG
AGGCGGCCGATGGTTTCCTGTTCGTGGTATCCTGCGACTCGGGCAGGGTGATCTATGTATCGGATTCGGT
GACTCCCGTGCTGAACTACACCCAAAGCGATTGGTATGGCACTAGCCTGTATGAGCACATTCATCCCGAT
GATCGCGAGAAGATCCGCGAGCAATTATCAACCCAGGAATCGCAGAATGCCGGCCGCATCCTGGATCTAA
AGTCGGGAACTGTGAAAAAGGAGGGTCACCAGTCCAGCATGCGTTTGAGCATGGGTGCTCGTCGTGGTTT
CATCTGTCGCATGCGGGTGGGCAATGTAAACCCGGAGTCCATGGTCTCGGGGCACTTGAATCGTCTCAAG
CAACGAAACTCCCTCGGACCTTCAAGGGATGGCACCAACTACGCCGTGGTTCACTGCACGGGTTATATCA
AAAACTGGCCGCCCACCGATATGTTCCCCAACATGCACATGGAGCGCGATGTGGACGACATGAGCTCGCA
CTGCTGCCTGGTGGCCATCGGCCGTCTGCAGGTCACCTCCACGGCAGCCAACGATATGAGTGGATCGAAC
AATCAGAGTGAGTTCATCACACGTCATGCGATGGATGGCAAGTTCACGTTTGTGGATCAGCGTGTCCTTA
ACATATTGGGATATACTCCTACTGAGCTGCTGGGGAAGATCTGCTACGATTTCTTTCATCCCGAGGACCA
GAGCCACATGAAGGAGAGCTTTGACCAGGTGCTCAAGCAAAAGGGACAGATGTTCTCGCTTTTGTACAGA
GCCAGAGCTAAGAATTCGGAGTACGTTTGGCTCCGCACACAGGCCTATGCCTTTCTGAATCCATATACCG
ACGAAGTGGAATATATAGTGTGCACCAACAGTTCTGGGAAGACCATGCACGGTGCTCCCCTGGATGCGGC
GGCTGCTCATACGCCCGAGCAAGTGCAACAACAACAGCAGCAGGAGCAACACGTTTATGTTCAGGCTGCC
CCAGGAGTGGACTATGCGCGCCGCGAGTTAACTCCAGTGGGCAGCGCCACGAATGATGGCATGTACCAGA
CGCACATGCTGGCCATGCAGGCTCCTACGCCCCAACAGCAGCAGCAACAACAGCAACGGCCAGGATCGGC
GCAAACCACACCAGTCGGATATACCTACGACACCACACACTCGCCGTACAGTGCTGGCGGACCATCACCG
TTGGCTAAGATACCCAAGTCTGGCACCTCACCCACGCCGGTGGCACCCAACTCCTGGGCAGCACTGCGTC
CCCAGCAGCAACAACAGCAGCAGCAGCCCGTGACCGAAGGCTATCAGTATCAGCAGACGAGTCCGGCCAG
GTCGCCGAGCGGTCCAACCTATACACAATTGAGTGCCGGAAACGGAAATCGCCAGCAAGCGCAGCCAGGA
GCATATCAGGCGGGACCACCACCGCCACCCAATGCGCCGGGAATGTGGGACTGGCAGCAGGCTGGAGGAC
ACCCGCATCCGCCGCACCCAACGGCGCATCCGCACCATCCGCACGCTCATCCCGGTGGACCAGCAGGAGC
AGGACAGCCACAGGGTCAGGAGTTCTCAGATATGCTGCAGATGTTGGATCACACGCCGACCACGTTTGAG
GATCTGAATATCAATATGTTCAGCACGCCGTTCGAG
