>Addgene plasmid #34401 | KHBD00273 | addgene partial sequence | sequence record 42124 | M13-Rev 5'-CAGGAAACAGCTATGACC-3'
GATTTTATTTTGACTGATAGTGACCTGTTCGTTGCAACAAATTGATAAGCAATGCTTTCTTATAATGCCA
ACTTTGTACAAGAAAGTTGGCAACTCGAACGGCGTGCTGAACATATTGATATTCAGATCCTCAAACGTGG
TCGGCGTGTGATCCAACATCTGCAGCATATCTGAGAACTCCTGACCCTGTGGCTGTCCTGCTCCTGCTGG
TCCACCGGGATGAGCGTGCGGATGGTGCGGATGCGCCGTTGGGTGCGGCGGATGCGGGTGTCCTCCAGCC
TGCTGCCAGTCCCACATTCCCGGCGCATTGGGTGGCGGTGGTGGTCCCGCCTGATATGCTCCTGGCTGCG
CTTGCTGGCGATTTCCGTTTCCGGCACTCAATTGTGTATAGGTTGGACCGCTCGGCGACCTGGCCGGACT
CGTCTGCTGATACTGATAGCCTTCGGTCACGGGCTGCTGCTGCTGTTGTTGCTGCTGGGGACGCAGTGCT
GCCCAGGAGTTGGGTGCCACCGGCGTGGGTGAGGTGCCAGACTTGGGTATCTTAGCCAACGGTGATGGTC
CGCCAGCACTGTACGGCGAGTGTGTGGTGTCGTAGGTATATCCGACTGGTGTGGTTTGCGCCGATCCTGG
CCGTTGCTGTTGTTGCTGCTGCTGTTGGGGCGTAGGAGCCTGCATGGCCAGCATGTGCGTCTGGTACATG
CCATCATTCGTGGCGCTGCCCACTGGAGTTAACTC
